Addgene plasmid #74694: pSrpR-S4
Purpose: SrpR-S4 gate
Depositing lab: Christopher Voigt. Depositing organization: Massachusetts Institute of Technology. Publication: Genetic circuit design automation. Nielsen AA, Der BS, Shin J, Vaidyanathan P, Paralanov V, Strychalski EA, Ross D, Densmore D, Voigt CA. Science. 2016 Apr 1;352(6281):aac7341. doi: 10.1126/science.aac7341. PubMed 27034378.
Backbone
  Vector backbone: pAN801
  Backbone manufacturer: Alec Nielsen
  Backbone size w/o insert (bp): 3930
  Total vector size (bp): 5810
  Vector type: Bacterial Expression
Growth in bacteria
  Bacterial resistance: Kanamycin, 50 μg/mL
  Growth temperature: 37°C
  Growth strain: DH5alpha
  Copy number: Low Copy
Gene/Insert
  Gene/Insert name: PTac-RBSS4-SrpR-PSrpR-YFP
  Species: E. coli
  Insert size (bp): 1880
Terms and licenses: Academic/Nonprofit Terms; Industry Terms: Not Available to Industry
How to cite: pSrpR-S4 was a gift from Christopher Voigt (Addgene plasmid # 74694 ; http://n2t.net/addgene:74694 ; RRID:Addgene_74694)
