[The description below was written by a language model from this plasmid's Addgene catalogue record and pLannotate feature annotations shown in this document.]
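Description:
pSrpR-S4 is a 5.8 kb bacterial expression plasmid built on the pAN801 backbone and carrying a single repressor-based genetic logic gate for use in E. coli. It replicates from a p15A origin, which is compatible with ColE1-type plasmids. The catalogue lists it as low copy, and it is selected with kanamycin through an aph(3')-Ia resistance gene. Short annotated fragments of an RSF origin, a bom site and a tetracycline efflux gene appear to be partial matches or backbone remnants rather than functional elements.

The 1.9 kb insert, PTac-RBSS4-SrpR-PSrpR-YFP, places the Pseudomonas putida repressor SrpR under an IPTG-inducible tac promoter with a symmetric lac operator. Translation is set by the ribosome binding site variant named S4 in the record. Downstream, an SrpR-repressible output promoter (PSrpR, which the annotation tool picks up as a fragment resembling the constitutive J23119 promoter) drives a yellow fluorescent protein reporter. A satellite tobacco ringspot virus hammerhead ribozyme sits between this promoter and the YFP coding sequence. Such ribozymes are generally used as insulators that cleave off the variable 5' leader, so that expression depends less on the upstream promoter context.

The backbone also encodes LacI, expressed from its own promoter, and TetR. LacI is the sensor protein needed to regulate the tac input. Adding IPTG raises SrpR levels and thereby lowers YFP output, so the construct behaves as a NOT gate. It appears suited to measuring the response function of this SrpR/RBS variant, consistent with its origin in work on automated genetic circuit design.
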