Features (pLannotate 1.2.2; 16 found; start..end, strand, type, name):
      1..23      -  rep_origin     RSF ori (fragment): Plasmids containing the RSF 1030 origin of replication can be propagated in E. coli cells that contain additional plasmids with compatible origins.
     40..66      +  misc_feature   bom (fragment): basis of mobility region from pBR322
    165..220     -  rep_origin     RSF ori (fragment): Plasmids containing the RSF 1030 origin of replication can be propagated in E. coli cells that contain additional plasmids with compatible origins.
    308..852     -  rep_origin     p15A ori: Plasmids containing the medium-copy-number p15A origin of replication can be propagated in E. coli cells that contain a second plasmid with the ColE1 origin.
    941..1756    -  CDS            KanR: aminoglycoside phosphotransferase; aph(3')-Ia; confers resistance to kanamycin in bacteria or G418 (Geneticin®) in eukaryotes
   1878..1906    +  promoter       tac promoter: strong E. coli promoter; hybrid between the trp and lac UV5 promoters
   1912..1931    +  protein_bind   lac operator (symmetric): The lac repressor binds to the lac operator to inhibit transcription in E. coli. This inhibition can be relieved by adding lactose or isopropyl-β-D-thiogalactopyranoside (IPTG). The symmetric lac operator was optimized for tight binding of lac repressor. lac repressor encoded by lacI
   2041..2679    +  CDS            srpR: SRPR_PSEPU - Experimental evidence at protein level: Swiss-Prot protein existence level 1. In conjunction with SrpS represses the srpABC operon. From Pseudomonas putida (Arthrobacter siderocapsulatus).
   2805..2831    +  promoter       J23119(SpeI) promoter (fragment): bacterial promoter (Registry of Standard Biological Parts BBa J23119) modified to end with an SpeI site
   2861..2910    +  misc_RNA       sTRSV HHRz: hammerhead ribozyme from the tobacco ringspot virus satellite RNA (Khvorova et al., 2003)
   2960..3679    +  CDS            EYFP: enhanced YFP mammalian codon-optimized
   3753..3826    +  promoter       lacI promoter (fragment): lacI
   3827..4906    +  CDS            lacI: LACI_ECOLI - Experimental evidence at protein level: Swiss-Prot protein existence level 1. Repressor of the lactose operon. Binds allolactose as an inducer. From Escherichia coli (strain K12).
   4928..5548    +  CDS            tetR: TETR2_ECOLX - Experimental evidence at protein level: Swiss-Prot protein existence level 1. TetR is the repressor of the tetracycline resistance element; its N-terminal region forms a helix-turn-helix structure and binds DNA. Binding of tetracycline to TetR reduces the repressor affinity for the tetracycline resistance gene (tetA) promoter operator sites. From Escherichia coli.
   5644..5662    -  promoter       tet promoter (fragment): E. coli promoter for tetracycline efflux protein gene
   5672..5792    +  CDS            TcR (fragment): tetracycline efflux protein; tet; confers resistance to tetracycline
>Addgene plasmid #74694 | pSrpR-S4 | depositor full sequence | sequence record 141198 | Full plasmid
GCTTCCTCGCTCACTGACTCGCTGCACGAGGCAGACCTCAGCGCTAGCGGAGTGTATACTGGCTTACTAT
GTTGGCACTGATGAGGGTGTCAGTGAAGTGCTTCATGTGGCAGGAGAAAAAAGGCTGCACCGGTGCGTCA
GCAGAATATGTGATACAGGATATATTCCGCTTCCTCGCTCACTGACTCGCTACGCTCGGTCGTTCGACTG
CGGCGAGCGGAAATGGCTTACGAACGGGGCGGAGATTTCCTGGAAGATGCCAGGAAGATACTTAACAGGG
AAGTGAGAGGGCCGCGGCAAAGCCGTTTTTCCATAGGCTCCGCCCCCCTGACAAGCATCACGAAATCTGA
CGCTCAAATCAGTGGTGGCGAAACCCGACAGGACTATAAAGATACCAGGCGTTTCCCCTGGCGGCTCCCT
CGTGCGCTCTCCTGTTCCTGCCTTTCGGTTTACCGGTGTCATTCCGCTGTTATGGCCGCGTTTGTCTCAT
TCCACGCCTGACACTCAGTTCCGGGTAGGCAGTTCGCTCCAAGCTGGACTGTATGCACGAACCCCCCGTT
CAGTCCGACCGCTGCGCCTTATCCGGTAACTATCGTCTTGAGTCCAACCCGGAAAGACATGCAAAAGCAC
CACTGGCAGCAGCCACTGGTAATTGATTTAGAGGAGTTAGTCTTGAAGTCATGCGCCGGTTAAGGCTAAA
CTGAAAGGACAAGTTTTGGTGACTGCGCTCCTCCAAGCCAGTTACCTCGGTTCAAAGAGTTGGTAGCTCA
GAGAACCTTCGAAAAACCGCCCTGCAAGGCGGTTTTTTCGTTTTCAGAGCAAGAGATTACGCGCAGACCA
AAACGATCTCAAGAAGATCATCTTATTAAGGGGTCTGACGCTCAGTGGAACGAAAAATCAATCTAAAGTA
TATATGAGTAAACTTGGTCTGACAGTTACCTTAGAAAAACTCATCGAGCATCAAATGAAACTGCAATTTA
TTCATATCAGGATTATCAATACCATATTTTTGAAAAAGCCGTTTCTGTAATGAAGGAGAAAACTCACCGA
GGCAGTTCCATAGGATGGCAAGATCCTGGTATCGGTCTGCGATTCCGACTCGTCCAACATCAATACAACC
TATTAATTTCCCCTCGTCAAAAATAAGGTTATCAAGTGAGAAATCACCATGAGTGACGACTGAATCCGGT
GAGAATGGCAAAAGCTTATGCATTTCTTTCCAGACTTGTTCAACAGGCCAGCCATTACGCTCGTCATCAA
AATCACTCGCATCAACCAAACCGTTATTCATTCGTGATTGCGCCTGAGCGAGACGAAATACGCGATCGCT
GTTAAAAGGACAATTACAAACAGGAATCGAATGCAACCGGCGCAGGAACACTGCCAGCGCATCAACAATA
TTTTCACCTGAATCAGGATATTCTTCTAATACCTGGAATGCTGTTTTCCCGGGGATCGCAGTGGTGAGTA
ACCATGCATCATCAGGAGTACGGATAAAATGCTTGATGGTCGGAAGAGGCATAAATTCCGTCAGCCAGTT
TAGTCTGACCATCTCATCTGTAACATCATTGGCAACGCTACCTTTGCCATGTTTCAGAAACAACTCTGGC
GCATCGGGCTTCCCATACAATCGATAGATTGTCGCACCTGATTGCCCGACATTATCGCGAGCCCATTTAT
ACCCATATAAATCAGCATCCATGTTGGAATTTAATCGCGGCCTCGAGCAAGACGTTTCCCGTTGAATATG
GCTCATAACACCCCTTGTATTACTGTTTATGTAAGCAGACAGTTTTATTGTTCATGATGATATATTTTTA
TCTTGTGCAATGTACATCAGAGATTTTGAGACACAAGGAGAACGATCGTTGGCTGTGTTGACAATTAATC
ATCGGCTCGTATAATGTGTGGAATTGTGAGCGCTCACAATTAGCGCTCAACGGGTGTGCTTCCCGTTCTG
ATGAGTCCGTGAGGACGAAAGCGCCTCTACAAATAATTTTGTTTAACTATGGACTATGTTTTCACACAGG
AAATACCAGGATGGCACGTAAAACCGCAGCAGAAGCAGAAGAAACCCGTCAGCGTATTATTGATGCAGCA
CTGGAAGTTTTTGTTGCACAGGGTGTTAGTGATGCAACCCTGGATCAGATTGCACGTAAAGCCGGTGTTA
CCCGTGGTGCAGTTTATTGGCATTTTAATGGTAAACTGGAAGTTCTGCAGGCAGTTCTGGCAAGCCGTCA
GCATCCGCTGGAACTGGATTTTACACCGGATCTGGGTATTGAACGTAGCTGGGAAGCAGTTGTTGTTGCA
ATGCTGGATGCAGTTCATAGTCCGCAGAGCAAACAGTTTAGCGAAATTCTGATTTATCAGGGTCTGGATG
AAAGCGGTCTGATTCATAATCGTATGGTTCAGGCAAGCGATCGTTTTCTGCAGTATATTCATCAGGTTCT
GCGTCATGCAGTTACCCAGGGTGAACTGCCGATTAATCTGGATCTGCAGACCAGCATTGGTGTTTTTAAA
GGTCTGATTACCGGTCTGCTGTATGAAGGTCTGCGTAGCAAAGATCAGCAGGCACAGATTATCAAAGTTG
CACTGGGTAGCTTTTGGGCACTGCTGCGTGAACCGCCTCGTTTTCTGCTGTGTGAAGAAGCACAGATTAA
ACAGGTGAAATCCTTCGAATAATTCAGCCAAAAAACTTAAGACCGCCGGTCTTGTCCACTACCTTGCAGT
AATGCGGTGGACAGGATCGGCGGTTTTCTTTTCTCTTCTCAATACTTCTATGATTGGTCCAGATTCGTTA
CCAATTGACAGCTAGCTCAGTCCTAGGTATATACATACATGCTTGTTTGTTTGTAAACAGCTGTCACCGG
ATGTGCTTTCCGGTCTGATGAGTCCGTGAGGACGAAACAGCCTCTACAAATAATTTTGTTTAATACTAGA
GAAAGAGGGGAAATACTAGATGGTGAGCAAGGGCGAGGAGCTGTTCACCGGGGTGGTGCCCATCCTGGTC
GAGCTGGACGGCGACGTAAACGGCCACAAGTTCAGCGTGTCCGGCGAGGGCGAGGGCGATGCCACCTACG
GCAAGCTGACCCTGAAGTTCATCTGCACCACAGGCAAGCTGCCCGTGCCCTGGCCCACCCTCGTGACCAC
CTTCGGCTACGGCCTGCAATGCTTCGCCCGCTACCCCGACCACATGAAGCTGCACGACTTCTTCAAGTCC
GCCATGCCCGAAGGCTACGTCCAGGAGCGCACCATCTTCTTCAAGGACGACGGCAACTACAAGACCCGCG
CCGAGGTGAAGTTCGAGGGCGACACCCTGGTGAACCGCATCGAGCTGAAGGGCATCGACTTCAAGGAGGA
CGGCAACATCCTGGGGCACAAGCTGGAGTACAACTACAACAGCCACAACGTCTATATCATGGCCGACAAG
CAGAAGAACGGCATCAAGGTGAACTTCAAGATCCGCCACAACATCGAGGACGGCAGCGTGCAGCTCGCCG
ACCACTACCAGCAGAACACCCCAATCGGCGACGGCCCCGTGCTGCTGCCCGACAACCACTACCTTAGCTA
CCAGTCCGCCCTGAGCAAAGACCCCAACGAGAAGCGCGATCACATGGTCCTGCTGGAGTTCGTGACCGCC
GCCGGGATCACTCTCGGCATGGACGAGCTGTACAAGTAACTCGGTACCAAATTCCAGAAAAGAGGCCTCC
CGAAAGGGGGGCCTTTTTTCGTTTTGGTCCAATGGCGGCGCGCCATCGAATGGCGCAAAACCTTTCGCGG
TATGGCATGATAGCGCCCGGAAGAGAGTCAATTCAGGGTGGTGAATATGAAACCAGTAACGTTATACGAT
GTCGCAGAGTATGCCGGTGTCTCTTATCAGACCGTTTCCCGCGTGGTGAACCAGGCCAGCCACGTTTCTG
CGAAAACGCGGGAAAAAGTGGAAGCGGCGATGGCGGAGCTGAATTACATTCCCAACCGCGTGGCACAACA
ACTGGCGGGCAAACAGTCGTTGCTGATTGGCGTTGCCACCTCCAGTCTGGCCCTGCACGCGCCGTCGCAA
ATTGTCGCGGCGATTAAATCTCGCGCCGATCAACTGGGTGCCAGCGTGGTGGTGTCGATGGTAGAACGAA
GCGGCGTCGAAGCCTGTAAAGCGGCGGTGCACAATCTTCTCGCGCAACGCGTCAGTGGGCTGATCATTAA
CTATCCGCTGGATGACCAGGATGCCATTGCTGTGGAAGCTGCCTGCACTAATGTTCCGGCGTTATTTCTT
GATGTCTCTGACCAGACACCCATCAACAGTATTATTTTCTCCCATGAGGACGGTACGCGACTGGGCGTGG
AGCATCTGGTCGCATTGGGTCACCAGCAAATCGCGCTGTTAGCGGGCCCATTAAGTTCTGTCTCGGCGCG
TCTGCGTCTGGCTGGCTGGCATAAATATCTCACTCGCAATCAAATTCAGCCGATAGCGGAACGGGAAGGC
GACTGGAGTGCCATGTCCGGTTTTCAACAAACCATGCAAATGCTGAATGAGGGCATCGTTCCCACTGCGA
TGCTGGTTGCCAACGATCAGATGGCGCTGGGCGCAATGCGCGCCATTACCGAGTCCGGGCTGCGCGTTGG
TGCGGATATCTCGGTAGTGGGATACGACGATACCGAAGATAGCTCATGTTATATCCCGCCGTTAACCACC
ATCAAACAGGATTTTCGCCTGCTGGGGCAAACCAGCGTGGACCGCTTGCTGCAACTCTCTCAGGGCCAGG
CGGTGAAGGGCAATCAGCTGTTGCCAGTCTCACTGGTGAAAAGAAAAACCACCCTGGCGCCCAATACGCA
AACCGCCTCTCCCCGCGCGTTGGCCGATTCATTAATGCAGCTGGCACGACAGGTTTCCCGACTGGAAAGC
GGGCAGTGATAATCCAGGAGGAAAAAAATGTCCAGATTAGATAAAAGTAAAGTGATTAACAGCGCATTAG
AGCTGCTTAATGAGGTCGGAATCGAAGGTTTAACAACCCGTAAACTCGCCCAGAAGCTAGGTGTAGAGCA
GCCTACATTGTATTGGCATGTAAAAAATAAGCGGGCTTTGCTCGACGCCTTAGCCATTGAGATGTTAGAT
AGGCACCATACTCACTTTTGCCCTTTAGAAGGGGAAAGCTGGCAAGATTTTTTACGTAATAACGCTAAAA
GTTTTAGATGTGCTTTACTAAGTCATCGCGATGGAGCAAAAGTACATTTAGGTACACGGCCTACAGAAAA
ACAGTATGAAACTCTCGAAAATCAATTAGCCTTTTTATGCCAACAAGGTTTTTCACTAGAGAATGCATTA
TATGCACTCAGCGCTGTGGGGCATTTTACTTTAGGTTGCGTATTGGAAGATCAAGAGCATCAAGTCGCTA
AAGAAGAAAGGGAAACACCTACTACTGATAGTATGCCGCCATTATTACGACAAGCTATCGAATTATTTGA
TCACCAAGGTGCAGAGCCAGCCTTCTTATTCGGCCTTGAATTGATCATATGCGGATTAGAAAAACAACTT
AAATGTGAAAGTGGGTCCTAATAATTGGTAACGAATCAGACAATTGACGGCTCGAGGGAGTAGCATAGGG
TTTGCAGAATCCCTGCTTCGTCCATTTGACAGGCACATTATGCATCGATGATAAGCTGTCAAACATGAGC
AGATCCTCTACGCCGGACGCATCGTGGCCGGCATCACCGGCGCCACAGGTGCGGTTGCTGGCGCCTATAT
CGCCGACATCACCGATGGGGAAGATCGGGCTCGCCACTTCGGGCTCATGAGCAAATATTTTATCTGAGGT
