>Addgene plasmid #74694 | pSrpR-S4 | addgene partial sequence | sequence record 145623 | pTac-F 5'-cggctcgtataatgtgtgga-3'
GTGCTTCCCGTTCTGATGAGTCCGTGAGGACGAAAGCGCCTCTACAAATAATTTTGTTTAACTATGGACT
ATGTTTTCACACAGGAAATACCAGGATGGCACGTAAAACCGCAGCAGAAGCAGAAGAAACCCGTCAGCGT
ATTATTGATGCAGCACTGGAAGTTTTTGTTGCACAGGGTGTTAGTGATGCAACCCTGGATCAGATTGCAC
GTAAAGCCGGTGTTACCCGTGGTGCAGTTTATTGGCATTTTAATGGTAAACTGGAAGTTCTGCAGGCAGT
TCTGGCAAGCCGTCAGCATCCGCTGGAACTGGATTTTACACCGGATCTGGGTATTGAACGTAGCTGGGAA
GCAGTTGTTGTTGCAATGCTGGATGCAGTTCATAGTCCGCAGAGCAAACAGTTTAGCGAAATTCTGATTT
ATCAGGGTCTGGATGAAAGCGGTCTGATTCATAATCGTATGGTTCAGGCAAGCGATCGTTTTCTGCAGTA
TATTCATCAGGTTCTGCGTCATGCAGTTACCCAGGGTGAACTGCCGATTAATCTGGATCTGCAGACCAGC
ATTGGTGTTTTTAAAGGTCTGATTACCGGTCTGCTGTATGAAGGTCTGCGTAGCAAAGATCAGCAGGCAC
AGATTATCAAAGTTGCACTGGGTAGCTTT
