>Addgene plasmid #74694 | pSrpR-S4 | addgene partial sequence | sequence record 145810 | EGFP-N 5'-CGTCGCCGTCCAGCTCGACCAG-3'
GCTCACCATCTAGTATTTCCCCTCTTTCTCTAGTATTAAACAAAATTATTTGTAGAGGCTGTTTCGTCCT
CACGGACTCATCAGACCGGAAAGCACATCCGGTGACAGCTGTTTACAAACAAACAAGCATGTATGTATAT
ACCTAGGACTGAGCTAGCTGTCAATTGGTAACGAATCTGGACCAATCATAGAAGTATTGAGAAGAGAAAA
GAAAACCGCCGATCCTGTCCACCGCATTACTGCAAGGTAGTGGACAAGACCGGCGGTCTTAAGTTTTTTG
GCTGAATTATTCGAAGGATTTCACCTGTTTAATCTGTGCTTCTTCACACAGCAGAAAACGAGGCGGTTCA
CGCAGCAGTGCCCAAAAGCTACCCAGTGCAACTTTGATAATCTGTGCCTGCTGATCTTTGCTACGCAGAC
CTTCATACAGCAGACCGGTAATCAGACCTTTAAAAACACCAATGCTGGTCTGCAGATCCAGATTAATCGG
CAGTTCACCCTGGGTAACTGCATGACGCAGAACCTGATGAATATACTGCAGAAAACGATCGCTTGCCTGA
ACCATACGATTATGAATCAGACCGCTTTCATCCAGACCCTGATAAATCAGAATTTCGCTAAACTGTTTGC
TCTGCGGACTATGAACTGCATCCAGCATTGCAACAACAACTGCTTCCCAGCTACGTTCAATACCCAGATC
CGGTGTAAAATCCAGTTCCAGCGGATGCTGACGGCTTGCCAGAACTGCCTGCAGAACTTCCAGTTTACCA
TTAAAATGCCAATAAACTGCACCACGGGTAACACCGGCTTTACGTGCAATCTGATCCAGGGTTGCATCAC
TAACACC
